>Addgene plasmid #225932 | 5_T7-GAP43-mScarlet3 | addgene full sequence | sequence record 448029 | Addgene NGS Result
CGCCACATAGCAGAACTTTAAAAGTGCTCATCATTGGAAAACGTTCTTCGGGGCGAAAACTCTCAAGGAT
CTTACCGCTGTTGAGATCCAGTTCGATGTAACCCACTCGTGCACCCAACTGATCTTCAGCATCTTTTACT
TTCACCAGCGTTTCTGGGTGAGCAAAAACAGGAAGGCAAAATGCCGCAAAAAAGGGAATAAGGGCGACAC
GGAAATGTTGAATACTCATACTCTTCCTTTTTCAATATTATTGAAGCATTTATCAGGGTTATTGTCTCAT
GAGCGGATACATATTTGAATGTATTTAGAAAAATAAACAAATAGGGGTTCCGCGCACATTTCCCCGAAAA
GTGCCAGATACCTGAAACAAAACCCATCGTACGGCCAAGGAAGTCTCCAATAACTGTGATCCACCACAAG
CGCCAGGGTTTTCCCAGTCACGACGTTGTAAAACGACGGCCAGTCATGCATAATCCGCACGCATCTGGAA
TAAGGAAGTGCCATTCCGCCTGACCTTAATACGACTCACTATAGGGCGAATTGGGTAAAGTGCAAGTTAA
AGTGAATCAATTAAAAGTAACCAGCAACCAAGTAAATCAACTGCAACTACTGAAATCTGCCAAGAAGTAA
TTATTGAATACAAGAAGAGAACTCTGGGCGCCACAACCATGCTGTGCTGTATGAGAAGAACCAAACAGGT
TGAAAAGAATGATGAGGACCAAAAGATCATGGATAGCACCGAGGCAGTGATCAAGGAGTTCATGCGGTTC
AAGGTGCACATGGAGGGCTCCATGAACGGCCACGAGTTCGAGATCGAGGGCGAGGGCGAGGGCCGCCCCT
ACGAGGGCACCCAGACCGCCAAGCTGAGGGTGACCAAGGGTGGCCCCCTGCCCTTCTCCTGGGACATCCT
GTCCCCTCAGTTCATGTACGGCTCCAGGGCCTTCACGAAGCACCCCGCCGACATCCCCGACTACTGGAAG
CAGTCCTTCCCCGAGGGCTTCAAGTGGGAGCGCGTGATGAACTTCGAGGACGGCGGCGCTGTGTCCGTGG
CCCAGGACACCTCCCTGGAGGACGGCACCCTGATCTACAAGGTGAAGCTCCGCGGCACCAACTTCCCTCC
TGACGGCCCCGTAATGCAGAAGAAGACAATGGGCTGGGAAGCATCCACCGAGCGGTTGTACCCCGAGGAC
GTCGTGCTGAAGGGCGACATTAAGATGGCCCTGCGCCTGAAGGACGGCGGTCGCTACCTGGCGGACTTCA
AGACCACCTACAGGGCCAAGAAGCCCGTGCAGATGCCCGGCGCTTTCAACATCGACCGCAAGTTGGACAT
CACATCCCACAACGAGGACTACACCGTGGTGGAACAGTACGAACGCTCCGTGGCCCGCCACTCCACCGGC
GGCTCCGGTGGCTCCTAAGCGATCGCTATCGATGTTATAAGTTCTGAACCGAGAAAGAGGGGAGAATGTA
GAGCCGATAGCTGCCCAATACTGCCACGCCCCCAGCAGCCCAGGCATGGAAAATAATACAGAGAAAATCC
ACACTTATTAGGTGCTACTGTAATTTTTTTTAAATCGCTTAAAATTATTCGGCGTTTGCCTAGTGCAAGG
CCCATTTATGGACAATTGTTTGCCAAACTCAAAGTTTGCCGGTCGGAGGAAAAGTTACAACGCCAAAATG
TGTTGAAAAATGCAAAAGAAATTATTAAAAACATTAAAAAATTATTAAATAATCTATGTAATTCTTGAAT
GTAAACTCTGTGTAAATACTAAAAATGAAAAACAAAATGGAAAGCGTAGATGGAGAACAGTTGAATCGTT
ATATATTTAAATTAATATTGCATTTATTTCCAAATTACAGTGGGAGAAGCGCTGACCGACTTCTTGCAGT
GTACTCTCGAAATAAAACCCCTGTCTGTACCACGTAAAACCCCTACTAAAAATTAGTCTCGCCCGCTGCT
CACAGTTAGTTTAGTTCAATTATACGCTACTGTTTAATTTATTAACTGTACTTATTAATGCGCGTCATGA
ATAATGATTGACTGTCCCTTATTTTTTTTTTTTGCTAATTTCTGTATTAAATTTAATGATTTACCATAAA
AATATAAATAAAAATGACGGTCGAGTTGTAAAATTAATAAAAAAAAAAAACGAATGCTGCGGCCGCAGGC
TAGGTGGAGGCTCAGTGATGATAAGTCTGCGATGGTGGATGCATGTGTCATGGTCATAGCTGTTTCCTGT
GTGAAATTGTTATCCGCTCAGAGGGCACAATCCTATTCCGCGCTATCCGACAATCTCCAAGACATTAGGT
GGAGTTCAGTTCGGCGTATGGCATATGTCGCTGGAAAGAACATGTGAGCAAAAGGCCAGCAAAAGGCCAG
GAACCGTAAAAAGGCCGCGTTGCTGGCGTTTTTCCATAGGCTCCGCCCCCCTGACGAGCATCACAAAAAT
CGACGCTCAAGTCAGAGGTGGCGAAACCCGACAGGACTATAAAGATACCAGGCGTTTCCCCCTGGAAGCT
CCCTCGTGCGCTCTCCTGTTCCGACCCTGCCGCTTACCGGATACCTGTCCGCCTTTCTCCCTTCGGGAAG
CGTGGCGCTTTCTCATAGCTCACGCTGTAGGTATCTCAGTTCGGTGTAGGTCGTTCGCTCCAAGCTGGGC
TGTGTGCACGAACCCCCCGTTCAGCCCGACCGCTGCGCCTTATCCGGTAACTATCGTCTTGAGTCCAACC
CGGTAAGACACGACTTATCGCCACTGGCAGCAGCCACTGGTAACAGGATTAGCAGAGCGAGGTATGTAGG
CGGTGCTACAGAGTTCTTGAAGTGGTGGCCTAACTACGGCTACACTAGAAGAACAGTATTTGGTATCTGC
GCTCTGCTGAAGCCAGTTACCTTCGGAAAAAGAGTTGGTAGCTCTTGATCCGGCAAACAAACCACCGCTG
GTAGCGGTGGTTTTTTTGTTTGCAAGCAGCAGATTACGCGCAGAAAAAAAGGATCTCAAGAAGATCCTTT
GATCTTTTCTACGGGGTCTGACGCTCTATTCAACAAAGCCGCCGTCCCGTCAAGTCAGCGTAAATGGGTA
GGGGGCTTCAAATCGTCCTCGTGATACCAATTCGGAGCCTGCTTTTTTGTACAAACTTGTTGATAATGGC
AATTCAAGGATCTTCACCTAGATCCTTTTAAATTAAAAATGAAGTTTTAAATCAATCTAAAGTATATATG
AGTAAACTTGGTCTGACAGTTACCAATGCTTAATCAGTGAGGCACCTATCTCAGCGATCTGTCTATTTCG
TTCATCCATAGTTGCCTGACTCCCCGTCGTGTAGATAACTACGATACGGGAGGGCTTACCATCTGGCCCC
AGTGCTGCAATGATACCGCGAGAGCCACGCTCACCGGCTCCAGATTTATCAGCAATAAACCAGCCAGCCG
GAAGGGCCGAGCGCAGAAGTGGTCCTGCAACTTTATCCGCCTCCATCCAGTCTATTAATTGTTGCCGGGA
AGCTAGAGTAAGTAGTTCGCCAGTTAATAGTTTGCGCAACGTTGTTGCCATTGCTACAGGCATCGTGGTG
TCACGCTCGTCGTTTGGTATGGCTTCATTCAGCTCCGGTTCCCAACGATCAAGGCGAGTTACATGATCCC
CCATGTTGTGCAAAAAAGCGGTTAGCTCCTTCGGTCCTCCGATCGTTGTCAGAAGTAAGTTGGCCGCAGT
GTTATCACTCATGGTTATGGCAGCACTGCATAATTCTCTTACTGTCATGCCATCCGTAAGATGCTTTTCT
GTGACTGGTGAGTACTCAACCAAGTCATTCTGAGAATAGTGTATGCGGCGACCGAGTTGCTCTTGCCCGG
CGTCAATACGGGATAATACCG
Features (pLannotate 1.2.2; 9 found; start..end, strand, type, name):
    230..334     -  promoter       AmpR promoter: bla
    421..464     -  CDS            lacZα (fragment): LacZα fragment of β-galactosidase; lacZ fragment
    517..535     +  promoter       T7 promoter: promoter for bacteriophage T7 RNA polymerase
    545..656     +  promoter       hsp70 promoter (fragment): Drosophila melanogaster hsp70Bb promoter
    669..728     +  CDS            Gap43 (fragment): NEUM_RAT - Experimental evidence at protein level: Swiss-Prot protein existence level 1. This protein is associated with nerve growth. It is a major component of the motile 'growth cones' that form the tips of elongating axons. Plays a role in axonal and dendritic filopodia induction (By similarity). From Rattus norvegicus (Rat).
    729..1399    +  CDS            mScarlet-2I (fragment): mScarlet-I derivative in which the N- and C-termini have been modified to reduce cytotoxicity (Valbuena et al., 2020) preserves the original mammalian codon optimization
   2411..2999    -  rep_origin     ori: high-copy-number ColE1/pMB1/pBR322/pUC origin of replication
   3116..3140    -  protein_bind   attB1: mutant version of attB; recombination site for the Gateway® BP reaction BP Clonase™
   3240..229     -  CDS            AmpR (across the origin): β-lactamase; bla; confers resistance to ampicillin, carbenicillin, and related antibiotics
