[The description below was written by a language model from this plasmid's Addgene catalogue record and pLannotate feature annotations shown in this document.]
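Description:
5_T7-GAP43-mScarlet3 is a 3,871 bp in vitro transcription template built by gene synthesis in a Twist Bioscience pTwist backbone. It is maintained in E. coli as a high-copy plasmid through a ColE1/pUC-type origin and selected with ampicillin via the β-lactamase gene and its native bla promoter. The feature table also picks up backbone remnants that have no evident role in the construct's function: a short lacZα fragment and an attB1-like Gateway recombination site.

The payload is a synthetic insert of about 1.65 kb placed downstream of a bacteriophage T7 promoter, so that T7 RNA polymerase can be used to produce mRNA in vitro. The coding region begins with a 60 bp segment matching the N-terminus of rat GAP43, a short motif widely used to anchor proteins to the inner face of the plasma membrane. It is fused directly to a red fluorescent protein. The automated annotation labels this reporter as an mScarlet-I derivative fragment, but the catalogue entry identifies it as mScarlet3, a related member of the same family. Between the T7 promoter and the coding sequence lies a roughly 110 bp fragment matching the Drosophila hsp70Bb promoter region. Given its position it probably forms part of the transcribed 5′ leader, although the record does not state its purpose. About a kilobase between the end of the annotated reporter and the origin is unannotated, and the record does not say what 3′ elements it contains.

The stated use is synthesis of mRNA encoding a membrane-targeted red fluorescent marker. The associated work concerns labelling cell membranes in both established and emerging model organisms.
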