Addgene plasmid #225932: 5_T7-GAP43-mScarlet3
Purpose: In vitro synthesis of mRNA for fluorescent protein mScarlet3 tagged with the GAP43 membrane localisation signal
Depositing lab: Michalis Averof. Depositing organization: Institut de Genomique Fonctionnelle de Lyon (IGFL). Publication: Targeting the cell membrane in established and emerging model organisms. Karapidaki I, Handberg-Thorsager M, Momose T, Yasuo H, Genikhovich G, Assaf S, Deleau C, Pang Y, Pavlich C, Lohmann B, Rusciano ML, Stranges M, Mathieu J, Zilliox M, Ustyantsev K, Salmon B, Laplace-Builhe B, Koenig M, Colgren JJ, Arnone MI, Berezikov E, Brunet T, Bucher G, Burkhardt P, Dickinson DJ, Houliston E, Huisken J, Leclere L, Averof M. bioRxiv [Preprint]. 2025 Nov 29:2024.11.12.623055. doi: 10.1101/2024.11.12.623055. PubMed 41279658.
Backbone
  Vector backbone: pTwist
  Backbone manufacturer: Twist Bioscience
  Total vector size (bp): 3871
  Vector type: In vitro transcription
Growth in bacteria
  Bacterial resistance: Ampicillin, 100 μg/mL
  Growth temperature: 37°C
  Growth strain: DH5alpha
  Copy number: High Copy
Gene/Insert
  Gene/Insert name: GAP43-mScarlet3
  Species: Synthetic
  Insert size (bp): 1650
  Promoter: T7
  Cloning method: Gene Synthesis
  Sequencing primers: 5′ n/a
Terms and licenses: Academic/Nonprofit Terms; Industry Terms: Not Available to Industry
Depositor comments: Please visit https://doi.org/10.1101/2024.11.12.623055 for bioRxiv preprint.
How to cite: 5_T7-GAP43-mScarlet3 was a gift from Michalis Averof (Addgene plasmid # 225932 ; http://n2t.net/addgene:225932 ; RRID:Addgene_225932)
