>Addgene plasmid #225932 | 5_T7-GAP43-mScarlet3 | depositor partial sequence | sequence record 442783 | insert
TAATACGACTCACTATAGGGCGAATTGGGTAAAGTGCAAGTTAAAGTGAATCAATTAAAAGTAACCAGCA
ACCAAGTAAATCAACTGCAACTACTGAAATCTGCCAAGAAGTAATTATTGAATACAAGAAGAGAACTCTG
GGCGCCACAACCATGCTGTGCTGTATGAGAAGAACCAAACAGGTTGAAAAGAATGATGAGGACCAAAAGA
TCATGGATAGCACCGAGGCAGTGATCAAGGAGTTCATGCGGTTCAAGGTGCACATGGAGGGCTCCATGAA
CGGCCACGAGTTCGAGATCGAGGGCGAGGGCGAGGGCCGCCCCTACGAGGGCACCCAGACCGCCAAGCTG
AGGGTGACCAAGGGTGGCCCCCTGCCCTTCTCCTGGGACATCCTGTCCCCTCAGTTCATGTACGGCTCCA
GGGCCTTCACGAAGCACCCCGCCGACATCCCCGACTACTGGAAGCAGTCCTTCCCCGAGGGCTTCAAGTG
GGAGCGCGTGATGAACTTCGAGGACGGCGGCGCTGTGTCCGTGGCCCAGGACACCTCCCTGGAGGACGGC
ACCCTGATCTACAAGGTGAAGCTCCGCGGCACCAACTTCCCTCCTGACGGCCCCGTAATGCAGAAGAAGA
CAATGGGCTGGGAAGCATCCACCGAGCGGTTGTACCCCGAGGACGTCGTGCTGAAGGGCGACATTAAGAT
GGCCCTGCGCCTGAAGGACGGCGGTCGCTACCTGGCGGACTTCAAGACCACCTACAGGGCCAAGAAGCCC
GTGCAGATGCCCGGCGCTTTCAACATCGACCGCAAGTTGGACATCACATCCCACAACGAGGACTACACCG
TGGTGGAACAGTACGAACGCTCCGTGGCCCGCCACTCCACCGGCGGCTCCGGTGGCTCCTAAGCGATCGC
TATCGATGTTATAAGTTCTGAACCGAGAAAGAGGGGAGAATGTAGAGCCGATAGCTGCCCAATACTGCCA
CGCCCCCAGCAGCCCAGGCATGGAAAATAATACAGAGAAAATCCACACTTATTAGGTGCTACTGTAATTT
TTTTTAAATCGCTTAAAATTATTCGGCGTTTGCCTAGTGCAAGGCCCATTTATGGACAATTGTTTGCCAA
ACTCAAAGTTTGCCGGTCGGAGGAAAAGTTACAACGCCAAAATGTGTTGAAAAATGCAAAAGAAATTATT
AAAAACATTAAAAAATTATTAAATAATCTATGTAATTCTTGAATGTAAACTCTGTGTAAATACTAAAAAT
GAAAAACAAAATGGAAAGCGTAGATGGAGAACAGTTGAATCGTTATATATTTAAATTAATATTGCATTTA
TTTCCAAATTACAGTGGGAGAAGCGCTGACCGACTTCTTGCAGTGTACTCTCGAAATAAAACCCCTGTCT
GTACCACGTAAAACCCCTACTAAAAATTAGTCTCGCCCGCTGCTCACAGTTAGTTTAGTTCAATTATACG
CTACTGTTTAATTTATTAACTGTACTTATTAATGCGCGTCATGAATAATGATTGACTGTCCCTTATTTTT
TTTTTTTGCTAATTTCTGTATTAAATTTAATGATTTACCATAAAAATATAAATAAAAATGACGGTCGAGT
TGTAAAATTAATAAAAAAAAAAAACGAATGCTGCGGCCGC
